Addgene plasmid #155381: pJK504
Purpose: dCas12a crRNAs
Depositing lab: Pamela Silver. Depositing organization: Harvard Medical School. Publication: Toward a translationally independent RNA-based synthetic oscillator using deactivated CRISPR-Cas. Kuo J, Yuan R, Sanchez C, Paulsson J, Silver PA. Nucleic Acids Res. 2020 Aug 20;48(14):8165-8177. doi: 10.1093/nar/gkaa557. PubMed 32609820.
Backbone
  Vector backbone: p15A
  Total vector size (bp): 2639
  Vector type: Bacterial Expression, CRISPR
Growth in bacteria
  Bacterial resistance: Ampicillin, 100 μg/mL
  Growth temperature: 37°C
  Growth strain: DH5alpha
  Copy number: Low Copy
Gene/Insert
  Gene/Insert name: dCas12a oscillator crRNAs
  Species: Synthetic
  Insert size (bp): 578
Terms and licenses: Academic/Nonprofit Terms; Industry Terms: Not Available to Industry
How to cite: pJK504 was a gift from Pamela Silver (Addgene plasmid # 155381 ; http://n2t.net/addgene:155381 ; RRID:Addgene_155381)
