[The description below was written by a language model from this plasmid's Addgene catalogue record and pLannotate feature annotations shown in this document.]
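Description:
pJK504 is a small bacterial CRISPR plasmid of about 2.6 kb (the catalogue lists 2,639 bp; the sequenced record is 2,631 nt). It is built on a p15A backbone and supplies crRNAs for a deactivated Cas12a (dCas12a) system in E. coli. It replicates from the p15A origin, which the catalogue lists as low copy and which is compatible with ColE1-type plasmids, so it can be maintained alongside other plasmids in a multi-plasmid circuit. Selection is by ampicillin through the β-lactamase (AmpR) gene and its native bla promoter. The annotation also flags a short fragment resembling the RSF origin next to p15A. At about 50 nt, this is probably a sequence-similarity hit rather than a second functional origin.

The payload is a synthetic insert of 578 bp described as "dCas12a oscillator crRNAs". Within this region the feature table detects two partial matches to the strong constitutive J23119 promoter, both in the forward orientation. This suggests at least two transcription units with J23119-derived promoters, possibly modified variants since only fragments match. A partial type III hammerhead ribozyme lies between them. Such ribozymes are commonly used for self-cleavage to define transcript ends or insulate RNA parts. A putative bacterial terminator separates the insert from the resistance cassette. The crRNA repeats, spacers and their targets are not annotated, and the record does not state them, nor does the plasmid carry dCas12a itself. The associated work concerns an RNA-based synthetic oscillator using deactivated CRISPR-Cas that is intended to be independent of translation. This is consistent with the crRNAs directing dCas12a repression of one another's promoters to form the oscillator's regulatory network.
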