Features (pLannotate 1.2.2; 8 found; start..end, strand, type, name):
    302..406     -  promoter       AmpR promoter: bla
    477..520     -  terminator     bacterial terminator: putative bacterial transcription terminator
    606..622     +  promoter       J23119 promoter (fragment): bacterial promoter (Registry of Standard Biological Parts BBa J23119)
    907..960     +  ncRNA          Hammerhead 3 (fragment): Accession: RF00008 - Hammerhead ribozyme (type III)
   1001..1028    +  promoter       J23119 promoter (fragment): bacterial promoter (Registry of Standard Biological Parts BBa J23119)
   1140..1191    -  rep_origin     RSF ori (fragment): Plasmids containing the RSF 1030 origin of replication can be propagated in E. coli cells that contain additional plasmids with compatible origins.
   1279..1824    -  rep_origin     p15A ori: Plasmids containing the medium-copy-number p15A origin of replication can be propagated in E. coli cells that contain a second plasmid with the ColE1 origin.
   2072..301     -  CDS            AmpR (across the origin): β-lactamase; bla; confers resistance to ampicillin, carbenicillin, and related antibiotics
>Addgene plasmid #155381 | pJK504 | addgene full sequence | sequence record 311606 | Addgene NGS Result
CCAAGTCATTCTGAGAATAGTGTATGCGGCGACCGAGTTGCTCTTGCCCGGCGTCAATACGGGATAATAC
CGCGCCACATAGCAGAACTTTAAAAGTGCTCATCATTGGAAAACGTTCTTCGGGGCGAAAACTCTCAAGG
ATCTTACCGCTGTTGAGATCCAGTTCGATGTAACCCACTCGTGCACCCAACTGATCTTCAGCATCTTTTA
CTTTCACCAGCGTTTCTGGGTGAGCAAAAACAGGAAGGCAAAATGCCGCAAAAAAGGGAATAAGGGCGAC
ACGGAAATGTTGAATACTCATACTCTTCCTTTTTCAATATTATTGAAGCATTTATCAGGGTTATTGTCTC
ATGAGCGGATACATATTTGAATGTATTTAGAAAAATAAACAAATAGGGGTTCCGCGCACATTTCCCCGAA
AAGTGCCACCTGACGTCTAAGAAACCATTTAATTAATAGGCGTATCACGAGGCAGAATTTCAGATAAAAA
AAATCCTTAGCTTTCGCTAAGGATGATTTCTGGAATTCTAAAGATCTCAGAAATCATTTTACACCAACGG
GTCACACGGGTATTATGCTAGCTAATTTCTACTGTTGTAGATCACCTAGCTCAGTCCTAGGTCTCGGTAC
CAAATTCCAGAAAAGAGGCCTCCCGAAAGGGGGGCCTTTTTTCGTTTTGGTCCAGACTGTCGCCGGATGT
GTATCCGACCTGACGATGGCCCAAAAGGGCCGAAACAGTCCTCTACAAATAATTTTGTTTAAGCTTTTTA
CACCTCCACAACTAGCTGGTATTATGCTAGCTAATTTCTACTGTTGTAGATCACCAACGGGTCACACGGG
TCTCGGTACCAAATTCCAGAAAAGAGACGCTTTCGAGCGTCTTTTTTCGTTTTGGTCCGGATCCAGTCAT
AAGTCTGGGCTAAGCCCACTGATGAGTCGCTGAAATGCGACGAAACTTATGACCTCTACAAATAATTTTG
TTTAAGATAGGATTTTACACCTAGCTCAGTCCTAGGTATTATGCTAGCTAATTTCTACTGTTGTAGATCA
CCTCCACAACTAGCTGGTCTCGGTACCAAAGACGAACAATAAGACGCTGAAAAGCGTCTTTTTTCGTTTT
GGTCCTTAATTAACTGCAGGCTTCCTCGCTCACTGACTCGCTACGCTCGGTCGTTCGACTGCGGCGAGCG
GAAATGGCTTACGAACGGGGCGGAGATTTCCTGGAAGATGCCAGGAAGATACTTAACAGGGAAGTGAGAG
GGCCGCGGCAAAGCCGTTTTTCCATAGGCTCCGCCCCCCTGACAAGCATCACGAAATCTGACGCTCAAAT
CAGTGGTGGCGAAACCCGACAGGACTATAAAGATACCAGGCGTTTCCCCCTGGCGGCTCCCTCGTGCGCT
CTCCTGTTCCTGCCTTTCGGTTTACCGGTGTCATTCCGCTGTTATGGCCGCGTTTGTCTCATTCCACGCC
TGACACTCAGTTCCGGGTAGGCAGTTCGCTCCAAGCTGGACTGTATGCACGAACCCCCCGTTCAGTCCGA
CCGCTGCGCCTTATCCGGTAACTATCGTCTTGAGTCCAACCCGGAAAGACATGCAAAAGCACCACTGGCA
GCAGCCACTGGTAATTGATTTAGAGGAGTTAGTCTTGAAGTCATGCGCCGGTTAAGGCTAAACTGAAAGG
ACAAGTTTTGGTGACTGCGCTCCTCCAAGCCAGTTACCTCGGTTCAAAGAGTTGGTAGCTCAGAGAACCT
TCGAAAAACCGCCCTGCAAGGCGGTTTTTTCGTTTTCAGAGCAAGAGATTACGCGCAGACCAAAACGATC
TCAAGAAGATCATCTTATTAATCAGATAAAATATTTCTAGATTTCAGTGCAATTTATCTCTTCAAATGTA
GCACCTGAAGTCAGCCCCATACGATATAAGTTGTTACTAGTGCTTGGCAGTGGAACGAAAACTCACGTTA
AGGGATTTTGGTCATGAGATTATCAAAAAGGATCTTCACCTAGATCCTTTTAAATTAAAAATGAAGTTTT
AAATCAATCTAAAGTATATATGAGTAAACTTGGTCTGACAGTTACCAATGCTTAATCAGTGAGGCACCTA
TCTCAGCGATCTGTCTATTTCGTTCATCCATAGTTGCCTGACTCCCCGTCGTGTAGATAACTACGATACG
GGAGGGCTTACCATCTGGCCCCAGTGCTGCAATGATACCGCGAGACCCACGCTCACCGGCTCCAGATTTA
TCAGCAATAAACCAGCCAGCCGGAAGGGCCGAGCGCAGAAGTGGTCCTGCAACTTTATCCGCCTCCATCC
AGTCTATTAATTGTTGCCGGGAAGCTAGAGTAAGTAGTTCGCCAGTTAATAGTTTGCGCAACGTTGTTGC
CATTGCTACAGGCATCGTGGTGTCACGCTCGTCGTTTGGTATGGCTTCATTCAGCTCCGGTTCCCAACGA
TCAAGGCGAGTTACATGATCCCCCATGTTGTGCAAAAAAGCGGTTAGCTCCTTCGGTCCTCCGATCGTTG
TCAGAAGTAAGTTGGCCGCAGTGTTATCACTCATGGTTATGGCAGCACTGCATAATTCTCTTACTGTCAT
GCCATCCGTAAGATGCTTTTCTGTGACTGGTGAGTACTCAA
